>Addgene plasmid #183180 | pLentiCRISPR_zeo_sgTP53 | addgene full sequence | sequence record 369504 | Addgene NGS Result
TGATGCGGTTTTGGCAGTACATCAATGGGCGTGGATAGCGGTTTGACTCACGGGGATTTCCAAGTCTCCA
CCCCATTGACGTCAATGGGAGTTTGTTTTGGCACCAAAATCAACGGGACTTTCCAAAATGTCGTAACAAC
TCCGCCCCATTGACGCAAATGGGCGGTAGGCGTGTACGGTGGGAGGTCTATATAAGCAGCGCGTTTTGCC
TGTACTGGGTCTCTCTGGTTAGACCAGATCTGAGCCTGGGAGCTCTCTGGCTAACTAGGGAACCCACTGC
TTAAGCCTCAATAAAGCTTGCCTTGAGTGCTTCAAGTAGTGTGTGCCCGTCTGTTGTGTGACTCTGGTAA
CTAGAGATCCCTCAGACCCTTTTAGTCAGTGTGGAAAATCTCTAGCAGTGGCGCCCGAACAGGGACTTGA
AAGCGAAAGGGAAACCAGAGGAGCTCTCTCGACGCAGGACTCGGCTTGCTGAAGCGCGCACGGCAAGAGG
CGAGGGGCGGCGACTGGTGAGTACGCCAAAAATTTTGACTAGCGGAGGCTAGAAGGAGAGAGATGGGTGC
GAGAGCGTCAGTATTAAGCGGGGGAGAATTAGATCGCGATGGGAAAAAATTCGGTTAAGGCCAGGGGGAA
AGAAAAAATATAAATTAAAACATATAGTATGGGCAAGCAGGGAGCTAGAACGATTCGCAGTTAATCCTGG
CCTGTTAGAAACATCAGAAGGCTGTAGACAAATACTGGGACAGCTACAACCATCCCTTCAGACAGGATCA
GAAGAACTTAGATCATTATATAATACAGTAGCAACCCTCTATTGTGTGCATCAAAGGATAGAGATAAAAG
ACACCAAGGAAGCTTTAGACAAGATAGAGGAAGAGCAAAACAAAAGTAAGACCACCGCACAGCAAGCGGC
CGCTGATCTTCAGACCTGGAGGAGGAGATATGAGGGACAATTGGAGAAGTGAATTATATAAATATAAAGT
AGTAAAAATTGAACCATTAGGAGTAGCACCCACCAAGGCAAAGAGAAGAGTGGTGCAGAGAGAAAAAAGA
GCAGTGGGAATAGGAGCTTTGTTCCTTGGGTTCTTGGGAGCAGCAGGAAGCACTATGGGCGCAGCGTCAA
TGACGCTGACGGTACAGGCCAGACAATTATTGTCTGGTATAGTGCAGCAGCAGAACAATTTGCTGAGGGC
TATTGAGGCGCAACAGCATCTGTTGCAACTCACAGTCTGGGGCATCAAGCAGCTCCAGGCAAGAATCCTG
GCTGTGGAAAGATACCTAAAGGATCAACAGCTCCTGGGGATTTGGGGTTGCTCTGGAAAACTCATTTGCA
CCACTGCTGTGCCTTGGAATGCTAGTTGGAGTAATAAATCTCTGGAACAGATTTGGAATCACACGACCTG
GATGGAGTGGGACAGAGAAATTAACAATTACACAAGCTTAATACACTCCTTAATTGAAGAATCGCAAAAC
CAGCAAGAAAAGAATGAACAAGAATTATTGGAATTAGATAAATGGGCAAGTTTGTGGAATTGGTTTAACA
TAACAAATTGGCTGTGGTATATAAAATTATTCATAATGATAGTAGGAGGCTTGGTAGGTTTAAGAATAGT
TTTTGCTGTACTTTCTATAGTGAATAGAGTTAGGCAGGGATATTCACCATTATCGTTTCAGACCCACCTC
CCAACCCCGAGGGGACCCGACAGGCCCGAAGGAATAGAAGAAGAAGGTGGAGAGAGAGACAGAGACAGAT
CCATTCGATTAGTGAACGGATCGGCACTGCGTGCGCCAATTCTGCAGACAAATGGCAGTATTCATCCACA
ATTTTAAAAGAAAAGGGGGGATTGGGGGGTACAGTGCAGGGGAAAGAATAGTAGACATAATAGCAACAGA
CATACAAACTAAAGAATTACAAAAACAAATTACAAAAATTCAAAATTTTCGGGTTTATTACAGGGACAGC
AGAGATCCAGTTTGGTTAATTAAGGTACCGAGGGCCTATTTCCCATGATTCCTTCATATTTGCATATACG
ATACAAGGCTGTTAGAGAGATAATTAGAATTAATTTGACTGTAAACACAAAGATATTAGTACAAAATACG
TGACGTAGAAAGTAATAATTTCTTGGGTAGTTTGCAGTTTTAAAATTATGTTTTAAAATGGACTATCATA
TGCTTACCGTAACTTGAAAGTATTTCGATTTCTTGGCTTTATATATCTTGTGGAAAGGACGAAACACCGC
CATTGTTCAATATCGTCCGGTTTTAGAGCTAGAAATAGCAAGTTAAAATAAGGCTAGTCCGTTATCAACT
TGAAAAAGTGGCACCGAGTCGGTGCTTTTTTGAATTCGCTAGCTAGGTCTTGAAAGGAGTGGGAATTGGC
TCCGGTGCCCGTCAGTGGGCAGAGCGCACATCGCCCACAGTCCCCGAGAAGTTGGGGGGAGGGGTCGGCA
ATTGATCCGGTGCCTAGAGAAGGTGGCGCGGGGTAAACTGGGAAAGTGATGTCGTGTACTGGCTCCGCCT
TTTTCCCGAGGGTGGGGGAGAACCGTATATAAGTGCAGTAGTCGCCGTGAACGTTCTTTTTCGCAACGGG
TTTGCCGCCAGAACACAGGACCGGTTCTAGAGCGCTGCCACCATGGACAAGAAGTACAGCATCGGCCTGG
ACATCGGCACCAACTCTGTGGGCTGGGCCGTGATCACCGACGAGTACAAGGTGCCCAGCAAGAAATTCAA
GGTGCTGGGCAACACCGACCGGCACAGCATCAAGAAGAACCTGATCGGAGCCCTGCTGTTCGACAGCGGC
GAAACAGCCGAGGCCACCCGGCTGAAGAGAACCGCCAGAAGAAGATACACCAGACGGAAGAACCGGATCT
GCTATCTGCAAGAGATCTTCAGCAACGAGATGGCCAAGGTGGACGACAGCTTCTTCCACAGACTGGAAGA
GTCCTTCCTGGTGGAAGAGGATAAGAAGCACGAGCGGCACCCCATCTTCGGCAACATCGTGGACGAGGTG
GCCTACCACGAGAAGTACCCCACCATCTACCACCTGAGAAAGAAACTGGTGGACAGCACCGACAAGGCCG
ACCTGCGGCTGATCTATCTGGCCCTGGCCCACATGATCAAGTTCCGGGGCCACTTCCTGATCGAGGGCGA
CCTGAACCCCGACAACAGCGACGTGGACAAGCTGTTCATCCAGCTGGTGCAGACCTACAACCAGCTGTTC
GAGGAAAACCCCATCAACGCCAGCGGCGTGGACGCCAAGGCCATCCTGTCTGCCAGACTGAGCAAGAGCA
GACGGCTGGAAAATCTGATCGCCCAGCTGCCCGGCGAGAAGAAGAATGGCCTGTTCGGAAACCTGATTGC
CCTGAGCCTGGGCCTGACCCCCAACTTCAAGAGCAACTTCGACCTGGCCGAGGATGCCAAACTGCAGCTG
AGCAAGGACACCTACGACGACGACCTGGACAACCTGCTGGCCCAGATCGGCGACCAGTACGCCGACCTGT
TTCTGGCCGCCAAGAACCTGTCCGACGCCATCCTGCTGAGCGACATCCTGAGAGTGAACACCGAGATCAC
CAAGGCCCCCCTGAGCGCCTCTATGATCAAGAGATACGACGAGCACCACCAGGACCTGACCCTGCTGAAA
GCTCTCGTGCGGCAGCAGCTGCCTGAGAAGTACAAAGAGATTTTCTTCGACCAGAGCAAGAACGGCTACG
CCGGCTACATTGACGGCGGAGCCAGCCAGGAAGAGTTCTACAAGTTCATCAAGCCCATCCTGGAAAAGAT
GGACGGCACCGAGGAACTGCTCGTGAAGCTGAACAGAGAGGACCTGCTGCGGAAGCAGCGGACCTTCGAC
AACGGCAGCATCCCCCACCAGATCCACCTGGGAGAGCTGCACGCCATTCTGCGGCGGCAGGAAGATTTTT
ACCCATTCCTGAAGGACAACCGGGAAAAGATCGAGAAGATCCTGACCTTCCGCATCCCCTACTACGTGGG
CCCTCTGGCCAGGGGAAACAGCAGATTCGCCTGGATGACCAGAAAGAGCGAGGAAACCATCACCCCCTGG
AACTTCGAGGAAGTGGTGGACAAGGGCGCTTCCGCCCAGAGCTTCATCGAGCGGATGACCAACTTCGATA
AGAACCTGCCCAACGAGAAGGTGCTGCCCAAGCACAGCCTGCTGTACGAGTACTTCACCGTGTATAACGA
GCTGACCAAAGTGAAATACGTGACCGAGGGAATGAGAAAGCCCGCCTTCCTGAGCGGCGAGCAGAAAAAG
GCCATCGTGGACCTGCTGTTCAAGACCAACCGGAAAGTGACCGTGAAGCAGCTGAAAGAGGACTACTTCA
AGAAAATCGAGTGCTTCGACTCCGTGGAAATCTCCGGCGTGGAAGATCGGTTCAACGCCTCCCTGGGCAC
ATACCACGATCTGCTGAAAATTATCAAGGACAAGGACTTCCTGGACAATGAGGAAAACGAGGACATTCTG
GAAGATATCGTGCTGACCCTGACACTGTTTGAGGACAGAGAGATGATCGAGGAACGGCTGAAAACCTATG
CCCACCTGTTCGACGACAAAGTGATGAAGCAGCTGAAGCGGCGGAGATACACCGGCTGGGGCAGGCTGAG
CCGGAAGCTGATCAACGGCATCCGGGACAAGCAGTCCGGCAAGACAATCCTGGATTTCCTGAAGTCCGAC
GGCTTCGCCAACAGAAACTTCATGCAGCTGATCCACGACGACAGCCTGACCTTTAAAGAGGACATCCAGA
AAGCCCAGGTGTCCGGCCAGGGCGATAGCCTGCACGAGCACATTGCCAATCTGGCCGGCAGCCCCGCCAT
TAAGAAGGGCATCCTGCAGACAGTGAAGGTGGTGGACGAGCTCGTGAAAGTGATGGGCCGGCACAAGCCC
GAGAACATCGTGATCGAAATGGCCAGAGAGAACCAGACCACCCAGAAGGGACAGAAGAACAGCCGCGAGA
GAATGAAGCGGATCGAAGAGGGCATCAAAGAGCTGGGCAGCCAGATCCTGAAAGAACACCCCGTGGAAAA
CACCCAGCTGCAGAACGAGAAGCTGTACCTGTACTACCTGCAGAATGGGCGGGATATGTACGTGGACCAG
GAACTGGACATCAACCGGCTGTCCGACTACGATGTGGACCATATCGTGCCTCAGAGCTTTCTGAAGGACG
ACTCCATCGACAACAAGGTGCTGACCAGAAGCGACAAGAACCGGGGCAAGAGCGACAACGTGCCCTCCGA
AGAGGTCGTGAAGAAGATGAAGAACTACTGGCGGCAGCTGCTGAACGCCAAGCTGATTACCCAGAGAAAG
TTCGACAATCTGACCAAGGCCGAGAGAGGCGGCCTGAGCGAACTGGATAAGGCCGGCTTCATCAAGAGAC
AGCTGGTGGAAACCCGGCAGATCACAAAGCACGTGGCACAGATCCTGGACTCCCGGATGAACACTAAGTA
CGACGAGAATGACAAGCTGATCCGGGAAGTGAAAGTGATCACCCTGAAGTCCAAGCTGGTGTCCGATTTC
CGGAAGGATTTCCAGTTTTACAAAGTGCGCGAGATCAACAACTACCACCACGCCCACGACGCCTACCTGA
ACGCCGTCGTGGGAACCGCCCTGATCAAAAAGTACCCTAAGCTGGAAAGCGAGTTCGTGTACGGCGACTA
CAAGGTGTACGACGTGCGGAAGATGATCGCCAAGAGCGAGCAGGAAATCGGCAAGGCTACCGCCAAGTAC
TTCTTCTACAGCAACATCATGAACTTTTTCAAGACCGAGATTACCCTGGCCAACGGCGAGATCCGGAAGC
GGCCTCTGATCGAGACAAACGGCGAAACCGGGGAGATCGTGTGGGATAAGGGCCGGGATTTTGCCACCGT
GCGGAAAGTGCTGAGCATGCCCCAAGTGAATATCGTGAAAAAGACCGAGGTGCAGACAGGCGGCTTCAGC
AAAGAGTCTATCCTGCCCAAGAGGAACAGCGATAAGCTGATCGCCAGAAAGAAGGACTGGGACCCTAAGA
AGTACGGCGGCTTCGACAGCCCCACCGTGGCCTATTCTGTGCTGGTGGTGGCCAAAGTGGAAAAGGGCAA
GTCCAAGAAACTGAAGAGTGTGAAAGAGCTGCTGGGGATCACCATCATGGAAAGAAGCAGCTTCGAGAAG
AATCCCATCGACTTTCTGGAAGCCAAGGGCTACAAAGAAGTGAAAAAGGACCTGATCATCAAGCTGCCTA
AGTACTCCCTGTTCGAGCTGGAAAACGGCCGGAAGAGAATGCTGGCCTCTGCCGGCGAACTGCAGAAGGG
AAACGAACTGGCCCTGCCCTCCAAATATGTGAACTTCCTGTACCTGGCCAGCCACTATGAGAAGCTGAAG
GGCTCCCCCGAGGATAATGAGCAGAAACAGCTGTTTGTGGAACAGCACAAGCACTACCTGGACGAGATCA
TCGAGCAGATCAGCGAGTTCTCCAAGAGAGTGATCCTGGCCGACGCTAATCTGGACAAAGTGCTGTCCGC
CTACAACAAGCACCGGGATAAGCCCATCAGAGAGCAGGCCGAGAATATCATCCACCTGTTTACCCTGACC
AATCTGGGAGCCCCTGCCGCCTTCAAGTACTTTGACACCACCATCGACCGGAAGAGGTACACCAGCACCA
AAGAGGTGCTGGACGCCACCCTGATCCACCAGAGCATCACCGGCCTGTACGAGACACGGATCGACCTGTC
TCAGCTGGGAGGCGACAAGCGACCTGCCGCCACAAAGAAGGCTGGACAGGCTAAGAAGAAGAAAGATTAC
AAAGACGATGACGATAAGGGATCCGGCGCAACAAACTTCTCTCTGCTGAAACAAGCCGGAGATGTCGAAG
AGAATCCTGGACCGACCGAGTACATGGCCAAGTTGACCAGTGCCGTTCCGGTGCTCACCGCGCGCGACGT
CGCCGGAGCGGTCGAGTTCTGGACCGACCGGCTCGGGTTCTCCCGGGACTTCGTGGAGGACGACTTCGCC
GGTGTGGTCCGGGACGACGTGACCCTGTTCATCAGCGCGGTCCAGGACCAGGTGGTGCCGGACAACACCC
TGGCCTGGGTGTGGGTGCGCGGCCTGGACGAGCTGTACGCCGAGTGGTCGGAGGTCGTGTCCACGAACTT
CCGGGACGCCTCCGGGCCGGCCATGACCGAGATCGGCGAGCAGCCGTGGGGGCGGGAGTTCGCCCTGCGC
GACCCGGCCGGCAACTGCGTGCACTTCGTGGCCGAGGAGCAGGACTGACGCGTTAAGTCGACAATCAACC
TCTGGATTACAAAATTTGTGAAAGATTGACTGGTATTCTTAACTATGTTGCTCCTTTTACGCTATGTGGA
TACGCTGCTTTAATGCCTTTGTATCATGCTATTGCTTCCCGTATGGCTTTCATTTTCTCCTCCTTGTATA
AATCCTGGTTGCTGTCTCTTTATGAGGAGTTGTGGCCCGTTGTCAGGCAACGTGGCGTGGTGTGCACTGT
GTTTGCTGACGCAACCCCCACTGGTTGGGGCATTGCCACCACCTGTCAGCTCCTTTCCGGGACTTTCGCT
TTCCCCCTCCCTATTGCCACGGCGGAACTCATCGCCGCCTGCCTTGCCCGCTGCTGGACAGGGGCTCGGC
TGTTGGGCACTGACAATTCCGTGGTGTTGTCGGGGAAATCATCGTCCTTTCCTTGGCTGCTCGCCTGTGT
TGCCACCTGGATTCTGCGCGGGACGTCCTTCTGCTACGTCCCTTCGGCCCTCAATCCAGCGGACCTTCCT
TCCCGCGGCCTGCTGCCGGCTCTGCGGCCTCTTCCGCGTCTTCGCCTTCGCCCTCAGACGAGTCGGATCT
CCCTTTGGGCCGCCTCCCCGCGTCGACTTTAAGACCAATGACTTACAAGGCAGCTGTAGATCTTAGCCAC
TTTTTAAAAGAAAAGGGGGGACTGGAAGGGCTAATTCACTCCCAACGAAGACAAGATCTGCTTTTTGCTT
GTACTGGGTCTCTCTGGTTAGACCAGATCTGAGGAGCTCTCTGGCTAACTAGGGAACCCACTGCTTAAGC
CTCAATAAAGCTTGCCTTGAGTGCTTCAAGTAGTGTGTGCCCGTCTGTTGTGTGACTCTGGTAACTAGAG
ATCCCTCAGACCCTTTTAGTCAGTGTGGAAAATCTCTAGCAGGGCCCGTTTAAACCCGCTGATCAGCCTC
GACTGTGCCTTCTAGTTGCCAGCCATCTGTTGTTTGCCCCTCCCCCGTGCCTTCCTTGACCCTGGAAGGT
GCCACTCCCACTGTCCTTTCCTAATAAAATGAGGAAATTGCATCGCATTGTCTGAGTAGGTGTCATTCTA
TTCTGGGGGGTGGGGTGGGGCAGGACAGCAAGGGGGAGGATTGGGAAGACAATAGCAGGCATGCTGGGGA
TGCGGTGGGCTCTATGGCTTCTGAGGCGGAAAGAACCAGCTGGGGCTCTAGGGGGTATCCCC
[124 nt withheld, positions 8463-8586]
C
[91 nt withheld, positions 8588-8678]
A
[49 nt withheld, positions 8680-8728]
CCTTTGACGTTGGAGTCCACGTTCTTT
[37 nt withheld, positions 8756-8792]
ACCCTATCTCGGTCTATTCTTTTGATTTATAAGGGATTTTGCCGATTTCGGCCTATTGGTTAAAAAATGA
GCTGATTTAACAAAAATTTAACGCGAATTAATTCTGTGGAATGTGTGTCAGTTAGGGTGTGGAAAGTCCC
CAGGCTCCCCAGCAGGCAGAAGTATGCAAAGCATGCATCTCAATTAGTCAGCAACCAGGTGTGGAAAGTC
CCCAGGCTCCCCAGCAGGCAGAAGTATGCAAAGCATGCATCTCAATTAGTCAGCAACCATAGTCCCGCCC
CTAACTCCGCCCATCCCGCCCCTAACTCCGCCCAGTTCCGCCCATTCTCCGCCCCATGGCTGACTAATTT
TTTTTATTTATGCAGAGGCCGAGGCCGCCTCTGCCTCTGAGCTATTCCAGAAGTAGTGAGGAGGCTTTTT
TGGAGGCCTAGGCTTTTGCAAAAAGCTCCCGGGAGCTTGTATATCCATTTTCGGATCTGATCAGCACGTG
TTGACAATTAATCATCGGCATAGTATATCGGCATAGTATAATACGACAAGGTGAGGAACTAAACCATGGC
CAAGTTGACCAGTGCCGTTCCGGTGCTCACCGCGCGCGACGTCGCCGGAGCGGTCGAGTTCTGGACCGAC
CGGCTCGGGTTCTCCCGGGACTTCGTGGAGGACGACTTCGCCGGTGTGGTCCGGGACGACGTGACCCTGT
TCATCAGCGCGGTCCAGGACCAGGTGGTGCCGGACAACACCCTGGCCTGGGTGTGGGTGCGCGGCCTGGA
CGAGCTGTACGCCGAGTGGTCGGAGGTCGTGTCCACGAACTTCCGGGACGCCTCCGGGCCGGCCATGACC
GAGATCGGCGAGCAGCCGTGGGGGCGGGAGTTCGCCCTGCGCGACCCGGCCGGCAACTGCGTGCACTTCG
TGGCCGAGGAGCAGGACTGACACGTGCTACGAGATTTCGATTCCACCGCCGCCTTCTATGAAAGGTTGGG
CTTCGGAATCGTTTTCCGGGACGCCGGCTGGATGATCCTCCAGCGCGGGGATCTCATGCTGGAGTTCTTC
GCCCACCCCAACTTGTTTATTGCAGCTTATAATGGTTACAAATAAAGCAATAGCATCACAAATTTCACAA
ATAAAGCATTTTTTTCACTGCATTCTAGTTGTGGTTTGTCCAAACTCATCAATGTATCTTATCATGTCTG
TATACCGTCGACCTCTAGCTAGAGCTTGGCGTAATCATGGTCATAGCTGTTTCCTGTGTGAAATTGTTAT
CCGCTCACAATTCCACACAACATACGAGCCGGAAGCATAAAGTGTAAAGCCTGGGGTGCCTAATGAGTGA
GCTAACTCACATTAATTGCGTTGCGCTCACTGCCCGCTTTCCAGTCGGGAAACCTGTCGTGCCAGCTGCA
TTAATGAATCGGCCAACGCGCGGGGAGAGGCGGTTTGCGTATTGGGCGCTCTTCCGCTTCCTCGCTCACT
GACTCGCTGCGCTCGGTCGTTCGGCTGCGGCGAGCGGTATCAGCTCACTCAAAGGCGGTAATACGGTTAT
CCACAGAATCAGGGGATAACGCAGGAAAGAACATGTGAGCAAAAGGCCAGCAAAAGGCCAGGAACCGTAA
AAAGGCCGCGTTGCTGGCGTTTTTCCATAGGCTCCGCCCCCCTGACGAGCATCACAAAAATCGACGCTCA
AGTCAGAGGTGGCGAAACCCGACAGGACTATAAAGATACCAGGCGTTTCCCCCTGGAAGCTCCCTCGTGC
GCTCTCCTGTTCCGACCCTGCCGCTTACCGGATACCTGTCCGCCTTTCTCCCTTCGGGAAGCGTGGCGCT
TTCTCATAGCTCACGCTGTAGGTATCTCAGTTCGGTGTAGGTCGTTCGCTCCAAGCTGGGCTGTGTGCAC
GAACCCCCCGTTCAGCCCGACCGCTGCGCCTTATCCGGTAACTATCGTCTTGAGTCCAACCCGGTAAGAC
ACGACTTATCGCCACTGGCAGCAGCCACTGGTAACAGGATTAGCAGAGCGAGGTATGTAGGCGGTGCTAC
AGAGTTCTTGAAGTGGTGGCCTAACTACGGCTACACTAGAAGAACAGTATTTGGTATCTGCGCTCTGCTG
AAGCCAGTTACCTTCGGAAAAAGAGTTGGTAGCTCTTGATCCGGCAAACAAACCACCGCTGGTAGCGGTG
GTTTTTTTGTTTGCAAGCAGCAGATTACGCGCAGAAAAAAAGGATCTCAAGAAGATCCTTTGATCTTTTC
TACGGGGTCTGACGCTCAGTGGAACGAAAACTCACGTTAAGGGATTTTGGTCATGAGATTATCAAAAAGG
ATCTTCACCTAGATCCTTTTAAATTAAAAATGAAGTTTTAAATCAATCTAAAGTATATATGAGTAAACTT
GGTCTGACAGTTACCAATGCTTAATCAGTGAGGCACCTATCTCAGCGATCTGTCTATTTCGTTCATCCAT
AGTTGCCTGACTCCCCGTCGTGTAGATAACTACGATACGGGAGGGCTTACCATCTGGCCCCAGTGCTGCA
ATGATACCGCGAGACCCACGCTCACCGGCTCCAGATTTATCAGCAATAAACCAGCCAGCCGGAAGGGCCG
AGCGCAGAAGTGGTCCTGCAACTTTATCCGCCTCCATCCAGTCTATTAATTGTTGCCGGGAAGCTAGAGT
AAGTAGTTCGCCAGTTAATAGTTTGCGCAACGTTGTTGCCATTGCTACAGGCATCGTGGTGTCACGCTCG
TCGTTTGGTATGGCTTCATTCAGCTCCGGTTCCCAACGATCAAGGCGAGTTACATGATCCCCCATGTTGT
GCAAAAAAGCGGTTAGCTCCTTCGGTCCTCCGATCGTTGTCAGAAGTAAGTTGGCCGCAGTGTTATCACT
CATGGTTATGGCAGCACTGCATAATTCTCTTACTGTCATGCCATCCGTAAGATGCTTTTCTGTGACTGGT
GAGTACTCAACCAAGTCATTCTGAGAATAGTGTATGCGGCGACCGAGTTGCTCTTGCCCGGCGTCAATAC
GGGATAATACCGCGCCACATAGCAGAACTTTAAAAGTGCTCATCATTGGAAAACGTTCTTCGGGGCGAAA
ACTCTCAAGGATCTTACCGCTGTTGAGATCCAGTTCGATGTAACCCACTCGTGCACCCAACTGATCTTCA
GCATCTTTTACTTTCACCAGCGTTTCTGGGTGAGCAAAAACAGGAAGGCAAAATGCCGCAAAAAAGGGAA
TAAGGGCGACACGGAAATGTTGAATACTCATACTCTTCCTTTTTCAATATTATTGAAGCATTTATCAGGG
TTATTGTCTCATGAGCGGATACATATTTGAATGTATTTAGAAAAATAAACAAATAGGGGTTCCGCGCACA
TTTCCCCGAAAAGTGCCACCTGACGTCGACGGATCGGGAGATCTCCCGATCCCCTATGGTGCACTCTCAG
TACAATCTGCTCTGATGCCGCATAGTTAAGCCAGTATCTGCTCCCTGCTTGTGTGTTGGAGGTCGCTGAG
TAGTGCGCGAGCAAAATTTAAGCTACAACAAGGCAAGGCTTGACCGACAATTGCATGAAGAATCTGCTTA
GGGTTAGGCGTTTTGCGCTGCTTCGCGATGTACGGGCCAGATATACGCGTTGACATTGATTATTGACTAG
TTATTAATAGTAATCAATTACGGGGTCATTAGTTCATAGCCCATATATGGAGTTCCGCGTTACATAACTT
ACGGTAAATGGCCCGCCTGGCTGACCGCCCAACGACCCCCGCCCATTGACGTCAATAATGACGTATGTTC
CCATAGTAACGCCAATAGGGACTTTCCATTGACGTCAATGGGTGGAGTATTTACGGTAAACTGCCCACTT
GGCAGTACATCAAGTGTATCATATGCCAAGTACGCCCCCTATTGACGTCAATGACGGTAAATGGCCCGCC
TGGCATTATGCCCAGTACATGACCTTATGGGACTTTCCTACTTGGCAGTACATCTACGTATTAGTCATCG
CTATTACCATGG
Features (pLannotate 1.2.2; 33 found; start..end, strand, type, name):
    217..397     +  LTR            5' LTR (truncated): truncated 5' long terminal repeat (LTR) from HIV-1
    444..569     +  misc_feature   HIV-1 Ψ: packaging signal of human immunodeficiency virus type 1
    553..916     +  CDS            HIV-1 gag (fragment): gag protein from human immunodeficiency virus 1; gag
   1062..1295    +  misc_feature   RRE: The Rev response element (RRE) of HIV-1 allows for Rev-dependent mRNA export from the nucleus to the cytoplasm.
   1672..1772    +  CDS            Rev (fragment): human immunodeficiency virus 1 (HIV-1) Rev protein; rev; enhances nuclear export of unspliced and incompletely spliced viral mRNAs
   1822..1939    +  misc_feature   cPPT/CTS: central polypurine tract and central termination sequence of HIV-1
   1990..2230    +  promoter       U6 promoter: RNA polymerase III promoter for human U6 snRNA
   2260..2335    +  misc_RNA       gRNA scaffold: guide RNA scaffold for the Streptococcus pyogenes CRISPR/Cas9 system
   2353..2371    +  CDS            small t antigen (fragment): SV40 (simian virus 40) small t antigen
   2397..2608    +  promoter       EF-1α core promoter: core promoter for human elongation factor EF-1α
   2633..6736    +  CDS            Cas9: Cas9 (Csn1) endonuclease from the Streptococcus pyogenes Type II CRISPR/Cas system generates RNA-guided double strand breaks in DNA
   6884..7258    +  CDS            BleoR: antibiotic-binding protein; Sh ble from Streptoalloteichus hindustanus; confers resistance to bleomycin, phleomycin, and Zeocin™
   7273..7861    +  misc_feature   WPRE: woodchuck hepatitis virus posttranscriptional regulatory element
   7912..7931    +  misc_feature   cPPT/CTS (fragment): central polypurine tract and central termination sequence of HIV-1
   7933..8161    +  LTR            3' LTR (ΔU3): self-inactivating 3' long terminal repeat (LTR) from HIV-1
   8193..8417    +  polyA_signal   bGH poly(A) signal: bovine growth hormone polyadenylation signal
   8421..8442    +  promoter       SV40 promoter (fragment): SV40 enhancer and early promoter
   8463..8891    +  rep_origin     f1 ori (sequence partly withheld): f1 bacteriophage origin of replication; arrow indicates direction of (+) strand synthesis
   8905..9234    +  promoter       SV40 promoter: SV40 enhancer and early promoter
   9282..9329    +  promoter       EM7 promoter: synthetic bacterial promoter&nbsp
   9348..9722    +  CDS            BleoR: antibiotic-binding protein; Sh ble from Streptoalloteichus hindustanus; confers resistance to bleomycin, phleomycin, and Zeocin™
   9732..9857    +  CDS            ble (fragment): BLE_KLEPN - Experimental evidence at protein level: Swiss-Prot protein existence level 1. Binding protein with a strong affinity to the bleomycin family of antibiotics. Binds to CL990; an antimitotic-antibiotic compound. From Klebsiella pneumoniae.
   9852..9973    +  polyA_signal   SV40 poly(A) signal: SV40 polyadenylation signal
  10044..10066   -  protein_bind   lac operator (fragment): The lac repressor binds to the lac operator to inhibit transcription in E. coli. This inhibition can be relieved by adding lactose or isopropyl-β-D-thiogalactopyranoside (IPTG). lac repressor encoded by lacI
  10070..10100   -  promoter       lac promoter: promoter for the E. coli lac operon
  10115..10136   -  protein_bind   CAP binding site: CAP binding activates transcription in the presence of cAMP. E. coli catabolite activator protein
  10149..10241   -  CDS            lacI (fragment): lac repressor; lacI; The lac repressor binds to the lac operator to inhibit transcription in E. coli. This inhibition can be relieved by adding lactose or isopropyl-β-D-thiogalactopyranoside (IPTG).
  10424..11012   -  rep_origin     ori: high-copy-number ColE1/pMB1/pBR322/pUC origin of replication
  11183..12043   -  CDS            AmpR: β-lactamase; bla; confers resistance to ampicillin, carbenicillin, and related antibiotics
  12044..12148   -  promoter       AmpR promoter: bla
  12207..12259   -  misc_feature   bom (fragment): basis of mobility region from pBR322
  12414..12793   +  enhancer       CMV enhancer: human cytomegalovirus immediate early enhancer
  12794..199     +  promoter       CMV promoter (across the origin): human cytomegalovirus (CMV) immediate early promoter
