[The description below was written by a language model from this plasmid's Addgene catalogue record and pLannotate feature annotations shown in this document.]
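Description:
pLentiCRISPR_zeo_sgTP53 is an all-in-one lentiviral CRISPR vector built on pLentiCRISPRv2, in which the puromycin resistance gene has been replaced by BleoR so that transduced mammalian cells can be selected with zeocin. In bacteria it is maintained through a high-copy ColE1/pUC-type origin and an ampicillin resistance gene (AmpR). An f1 origin is also present. The lentiviral framework is HIV-1 derived. A CMV enhancer/promoter is fused to a truncated 5' LTR to drive genomic RNA production in packaging cells. This is followed by the Ψ packaging signal with a gag fragment, the Rev response element for nuclear export, and the cPPT/CTS. A self-inactivating ΔU3 3' LTR closes the unit, with a bGH polyadenylation signal downstream.

Between the LTRs sit two expression units. A human U6 RNA polymerase III promoter drives a single guide RNA, made up of a 20-nt spacer against human TP53, cloned through BsmBI sites, joined to the Streptococcus pyogenes gRNA scaffold. An EF-1α core promoter drives S. pyogenes Cas9, followed on the same strand by BleoR. No linking element between the two coding sequences is annotated in the feature table. A WPRE downstream enhances transcript expression. A second BleoR copy lies outside the LTRs under SV40 and EM7 promoters with an SV40 poly(A) signal, and it is not packaged into virus.

The catalogue lists an insert size of 1179 bp, which does not match the roughly 20 bp difference between backbone and total size, so the insert proper appears to be the guide alone. The vector is intended for knocking out TP53 in human cells, and the associated study examined whether VHL-mutant kidney cancers need an intact p53 pathway to respond to HIF2 inhibitors.
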