Addgene plasmid #183180: pLentiCRISPR_zeo_sgTP53
Purpose: pLentiCRISPR that is selectable with zeocin with an sgRNA targeting TP53
Depositing lab: William Kaelin. Depositing organization: Dana-Farber Cancer Institute. Publication: Sensitivity of VHL mutant kidney cancers to HIF2 inhibitors does not require an intact p53 pathway. Stransky LA, Vigeant SM, Huang B, West D, Denize T, Walton E, Signoretti S, Kaelin WG Jr. Proc Natl Acad Sci U S A. 2022 Apr 5;119(14):e2120403119. doi: 10.1073/pnas.2120403119. Epub 2022 Mar 31. PubMed 35357972.
Backbone
  Vector backbone: pLentiCRISPRv2
  Backbone size w/o insert (bp): 12767
  Total vector size (bp): 12787
  Modifications to backbone: Modified to replace PuroR gene with BleoR gene
  Vector type: Mammalian Expression, Lentiviral, CRISPR
  Selectable markers: Zeocin
Growth in bacteria
  Bacterial resistance: Ampicillin, 100 μg/mL
  Growth temperature: 30°C
  Growth strain: NEB Stable
  Copy number: High Copy
Gene/Insert
  Gene/Insert name: sgTP53
  gRNA/shRNA sequence: CCATTGTTCAATATCGTCCG
  Species: H. sapiens (human)
  Insert size (bp): 1179
  Entrez Gene: TP53 (a.k.a. BCC7, BMFS5, LFS1, P53, TRP53)
  Promoter: U6
  Cloning method: Restriction Enzyme; 5′ cloning site BSMBI (unknown if destroyed); 3′ cloning site BSMBI (unknown if destroyed)
  Sequencing primers: 5′ U6
Terms and licenses: Academic/Nonprofit Terms; Industry Terms: Not Available to Industry
How to cite: pLentiCRISPR_zeo_sgTP53 was a gift from William Kaelin (Addgene plasmid # 183180 ; http://n2t.net/addgene:183180 ; RRID:Addgene_183180)
